>Addgene plasmid #246581 | pTW368z | addgene full sequence | sequence record 490599 | Addgene NGS Result
ATTTTTCTAAATACATTCAAATATGTATCCGCTCATGAGACAATAACCCTGATAAATGCTTCAATAATAT
TGAAAAAGGAAGAGTATGAGGGAAGCGGTGATCGCCGAAGTATCGACTCAACTATCAGAGGTAGTTGGCG
TCATCGAGCGCCATCTCGAACCGACGTTGCTGGCCGTACATTTGTACGGCTCCGCAGTGGATGGCGGCCT
GAAGCCACACAGTGATATTGATTTGCTGGTTACGGTGACCGTAAGGCTTGATGAAACAACGCGGCGAGCT
TTGATCAACGACCTTTTGGAAACTTCGGCTTCCCCTGGAGAGAGCGAGATTCTCCGCGCTGTAGAAGTCA
CCATTGTTGTGCACGACGACATCATTCCGTGGCGTTATCCAGCTAAGCGCGAACTGCAATTTGGAGAATG
GCAGCGCAATGACATTCTTGCAGGTATCTTCGAGCCAGCCACGATCGACATTGATCTGGCTATCTTGCTG
ACAAAAGCAAGAGAACATAGCGTTGCCTTGGTAGGTCCAGCGGCGGAGGAACTCTTTGATCCGGTTCCTG
AACAGGATCTATTTGAGGCGCTAAATGAAACCTTAACGCTATGGAACTCGCCGCCCGACTGGGCTGGAGA
TGAGCGAAATGTAGTGCTTACGTTGTCCCGCATTTGGTACAGCGCAGTAACCGGCAAAATCGCGCCGAAG
GATGTCGCTGCCGACTGGGCAATGGAGCGCCTGCCGGCCCAGTATCAGCCCGTCATACTTGAAGCTAGAC
AGGCTTATCTTGGACAAGAAGAAGATCGCTTGGCCTCGCGCGCAGATCAGTTGGAAGAATTTGTCCACTA
CGTGAAAGGCGAGATCACCAAGGTAGTCGGCAAATAAACGCCATGGGCATTAAAAAATGCCCTCTTGGGT
TATCAAGAGGGTCATTATATTTGCTGAGGAGTGCCGTTAATGCGCAACGCAATTAATGTAAGTTAGCTCA
CTCATTAGGCACAATTCTCATGTTTGACAGCTTATCATCGACTGCACGGTGCACCAATGCTTCTGGCGTC
AGGCAGCCATCGGAAGCTGTGGTATGGCTGTGCAGGTCGTAAATCACTGCATAATTCGTGTCGCTCAAGG
CGCACTCCCGTTCTGGATAATGTTTTTTGCGCCGACATCATAACGGTTCTGGCAAATATTCTGAAATGAG
CTGTTGACAATTAATCATCGGCTCGTATAATGTGTGGAATTGTGAGCGGATAACAATTTCACACAGGAAA
CAGCCAGTCCGTTTAGGTGTTTTCACGAGCACTTCACCAACAACGCGTACAACTAGGAGATATACCATGG
GTAGAGACCTTATGAGCCTTTATACAGTTCGTCCATACCGTGCGTGATGCCGGCCGCGGTCACGAATTCC
AGCAGGACCATGTGGTCACGCTTTTCGTTCGGATCTTTACTCAGCACAGACTGCGTGCTCAGGTAATGAT
TGTCCGGCAGCAGGACCGGGCCATCACCAATCGGGGTGTTTTGCTGATAGTGGTCGGCCAGTTGAACGCT
GCCATCTTCCACATTATGGCGGATCTTGAAGTTAGCCTTGATACCGTTCTTCTGCTTATCTGCGGTGATG
TACACGTTGTGCGAATTGAAGTTATATTCCAGTTTATGGCCCAGAATATTACCGTCTTCCTTAAAATCGA
TGCCTTTCAGTTCAATACGGTTAACCAGCGTATCACCTTCGAATTTCACTTCGGCGCGCGTTTTGTAGGT
GCCGTCATCTTTAAATGAGATGGTACGTTCTTGGACATAACCTTCCGGCATCTCGGACTTGAAAAAGTCG
TGGCGTTTCATGTGATCCGGGTAACGACTGAAACACTGAACACCATACGTCAGCGTGGTGACCAGGGTCG
GCCACGGAACCGGCAGTTTACCCGTGGTGCAAATAAACTTCAGCGTCAGTTTACCATTGGTTGCATCGCC
TTCACCTTCGCCGCGCACGCTGAATTTGTGACCATTGACATCACCATCCAGTTCCACCAGAATCGGCACC
ACGCCCGTAAACAGTTCTTCGCCCTTGCTCATTTTTTTTTCCTCCTTACTGCACCTGCAGGTCTAGATTT
TTGTCGAACTATTCATTTCACTTTTCTCTATCACTGATAGGGAGTGGTAAAATAACTCTATCAATGATAG
AGTGTCAATCTCTATCACTGATAGGGATCATCTGGCCATTCGATGGGGTCTCTATTACAAAAATTAGGAG
ATATACATATGATGTCTAATCTGGCGCAGGATTTTCTTGGTGACTTCGGAGCTCGTGACCCTTACCCGGA
GGAGATAGCGAGTCAATTCGGAGATAAAGTGTTGGGATGCCAAAGCACTGAGCACAAGATTTTGATACCA
AACGCATCTGTTTTGTCTCTCTCCCAGCTTCAGTGTTCCCCTGTTTCGTCTTCACAGCCTCCTTTGTCCG
GCGATGATGCCAGAACTCTCCTCCACAAGGTTTTGGGATGGAGTATAGTGGATAATGAAGCGGGTGGTCT
GAAAATAAGGTGTATGTGGAAAGTGAGGGATTTTGGGTGCGGTGTTGAACTCATAAACAGGATCCATAAG
GTTGCTGAAGCTTCTGGTCATTACCCTTCTCTTCACTTGGAAAGTCCTACCCAAGTTCGAGCTGAACTAT
TTACCTCTTCTATCGGAGGGTTGAGCATGAATGATTTCATAATGGCGGCTAAAATAGATGATATCAAGAC
TTCTGATCTTTCCCCTAGGAAAAGAGCTTGGGCGTGACGGCTGAAATTAATGAGGAGATATACATATGGT
ATCGAGAATTGCGAATCGAAAGAGCAAAAAGCTCTTGATTGTGAATGAGGATGTTGCTGGTAATTACGAC
GATACCTTCGGTGATGTACAAAAGCAAATTGTTAATTATTTTACATACAAAGCTGTGAGGACGGTTCTTC
ATCAGCTGTACGAAATGAATCCTCCTCAATACACTTGGTTCTATAATCATATCATAACAAACAGACCGAC
GGATGGCAAACGTTTCCTCCGTGCCCTCGGCAAGGAGAGTCAGGAGCTTGCAGAAAGAGTGATGATCACG
CGTCTTCACTTGTATGGCAAATGGATCAAGAAATGCGACCATGGGAAGATATACCAGGAAATATCGGATG
AAAACTTGGCGTTGATGCGTGAACGCCTGATGGAGACAGTGATATGGCCTTCCGATGACACAAACTCAAG
GTAATTCAGCTAAGACACTGCACAGGAGATATACATATGATGGCCGCAAACAATAATCCTCAGGGCACTA
AACCAAACAGTTTAGTTTGTGCAAATTGTGAAGGGGAAGGTTGTGTGGCATGTTCTCAATGCAAAGGAGG
TGGTGTGAATTTGATTGATCATTTCAATGGTCAGTTTAAAGCTGGTGCACTCTGTTGGCTTTGCAGAGGT
AAAAAGGAGGTGTTGTGTGGGGACTGCAATGGAGCTGGTTTCATTGGTGGGTTCTTGAGCACCTTCGATG
AGTAGAGTCAGTAGGGCCCTAAAAAAAAACCCCGCCCCTGACAGGGCAGGGTTTTTTTTGGCGAAAAAAC
CCCGCTGAAGCGGGGTTTTTTGCGTACATTGGCTCCGTCTAAGAAAGTATAGCCATCACATCTGAAGCTC
TGAGGGCAATGTAGTTGGAACCATCTTTGCCCTTGAAGTCGTTACCAGCATACTTGGAGTAAAGTACTGT
GCTTCCGGTTGATACTGGTAGAGGCGTAATTTTACCTTCCTCGTCTAGGGAACCCGGTCCAACTGCTATC
ACGGTGCCAATAGAAGGCTTCTCTTTGGTAGTCTCGGTTAACAACAACCCTCCAGCTGTTTTCTCCTCCG
CCTCAGCAACCTTAATAAAGACTCGGTCATTCAAAGGTTTGAGATCTTTGATGTCCTCTGTCTCAAGAAT
GCCAACAATATCATCTTCCTTGAGGATAAGATGCTTCACATCATTGAACTCCACCTCAGTTCCTGCGTAT
TTGGAGTAGATAATTTGTGCTCCAGTAGGGACAGTGATATCAATTTTGTTCTTCCCAATAGTTCTTCCTT
CACCCACAGCAACGACTTCACCTCCTTGAGGTTTTGATTGAGCAGTGGATGGAAGTAAGATACCACCTAA
AGTCTTCTCCTCTGCCTCCTTGATCTTCACCAAAACTCGATCTCCCAATGGCTTAATTGAAGTATACTTA
GGGGCAACAACAGAGGCCATATGTATATCTCCTTCTTAAAGTTAAACAAAATTATTTCTAGAGGGCAATT
GTTATCCGGTCGACGTCGACCTTAGTATCCGTAACCTGAGTTGTCCATTGGGTTGCCGACGGGAACTGGT
TCAGGTTCCTTGATCTCAACAACAACGCAGTCCGACATCAAGAAAGTCTTTGCAACCGAAGCTGCGTGTT
CCAAGCAACATCTCACAACCTTTGTTGGATCGATGATTCCTGCAGCCATCAAATCCTCGTACTTGCCGGT
TGCAGCATTGTAACCGAATTTCACGTTATCGTTGGAAAGCACCTTCTCGCTAACTACACTTCCATTAACA
CCAGCATTCTTGGCGATTAGTTTTAGGGGGTAACTTAGTGCTCTTTTAACTATATCCGCTCCAACCTTTT
CTTCATCATTATCAAGCGTGGCTTTAATGGCATCAACCTTGGAAGCAAGACGAAGCAGAGTGCAACCACC
ACCAACAACAATACCTTCCTCGACAGCGGCCTTTGTTGCATTAAGAGCATCTTCAACTCTCAACTTCTTC
TCTTTGAGTTCTGTCTCAGTTTGTGCTCCAACCTGAATCACAGCAACTCCACCAGAGAGCTTTGCAATTC
TCTCATTGAGTTTCTCCTTCTCGTAATCTTGCTCCGCTTGCTCAATAAGATTTTTAATCTGTGTAACACG
CTTTTTCACTGCATCCTGTGTGCTTCCATCACCCACTATGGTCGAGGTTTCCTTTGTGAGGACAACCTTT
GAAGCATTACCAAGAACCTCTTTTCCAGCTTTGTCAAGTGAAAGACCAACTTCCTCACGGATCACAGTTG
CTCCAGTTAGAATGGCAATATCATCAAGGTATTGGCTCTTGCGCTCTCCAAACCCTGGAGCTCTGAGAGC
TGCTATCTTCAGTGTACCTCTAAGCTTGTTTACAACAAGAGTCGCTAAAGCTTCTTGTTCAATGTCTTCA
GCAATAATTAATATTGGGTATCCGCCTCTAATTGCATCCTCCAAAACACCAACAAGATCCCTTGCATTGG
TAATTTTCTTGTCAACGAGAAGTAACTTGCAATTGTCGAACTCGACGGACATTTTCTCGCTGTCTGTCAC
AAAGTAAGGAGAGATATAACCACGGTCAAATTGCATTCCTTCTACGACGTAGAGGTTGTTCTCGGCACTT
TTACCCTCCTCAAGGGTAACCACACCTTTCCTGCCCACTTTGCTCATTGCTTCAGCAATCATATTTCCAA
TTTCGTCGTTGTTACCCGCACTAACAGCTGCAACATCTGCAAGTTCACTGTCTTCAACCTCCTTAGACAT
TTTCTTGAGCTCGGTAACCAAAGCCTTTGCTGTCTTCTCAATACCTCTGGTGATCAAAACAGGGTTTGCA
CCAGCAGCTACCACCTTGACACCCTCAGCGATAAAACCTTGTGCAAGAACAACAGATGTTGTTGTACCGT
CACCAGCCAAGTCATTGGTTTTGGCAGCCGCTTGCCTCACAAGCTTAGCGCCAATGTTCTCAACCGGGTC
TTCCAACTCAACCTCTCTTGCAACAGTCACACCATCATTAACAATTCGTGGTGATCCATACTTGCTCTCA
AGAACAACATTTCGTCCTTTGGGTCCAAGTGTAACGCCAACAAGATCTGCGAGCTTGTTGACACCAGCTT
GAAGTCTCCTAATGGTAGTCCCATCTTTGTTGAAATGTAATTCCTTTGCTGCCATATGTATATCTCCTTC
TTAAAGTTAAACAAAATTATTTCTAGCTCCTTACACCATGAGGCCCTCAGGAGCAGCAGCAGCAGGAGCC
TTGGGTTTCGGTTTGTCAACAACAATGGCCTGAGTGGTCAGTACCATTCCTGCTACGGAAGCAGCGTTCT
GTAGCGCACATCTTGTCACTTTAGCCGGATCAATCACTCCAGCTTCGAACAGATTCTCGTAAGTATCAGT
CATTGCGTTGTACCCATTCTCCCAATCGCTGAACATAATCTTTTCCACAACAACTTCTCCTTCAACTCCA
GCGTTCTGAGCAATAAGAGCAGCTGGTGACAGCAATGCCTTTTGTACTATGTCAGCTCCCAAACGTTCAT
CAGCATCCTCAAAAGTCTCCTTAATGGCGGGAATAACAGTGGAGAGATGCACCAAAGCAGCACCACCACC
TGGAACTATGCCTTCCTCGATAGCAGCAAATGTTGCGTTCTTTGCATCCTCGATACGAAGCTTACGGTCC
TCAAGCTCAGTTTCAGTTGCTGCTCCGACTTTAATGACAGCAACACCTCCAGATAGCTTCGCAATTCTCT
CAGCGAGCTTCTCTGAGTCATACACAGAATCAGTCTCAAATAGTTCTTTCTTCAGCTGAGCAATCCGAGC
TTGTAATTCGTCCTTGGAAGCTGCATCTGCAATGAGGGTAGTCGAATCTTTGCTAATCGTGACTTTTCGG
GCAATACCCAATTGATCTATGGTTGCGTTTTCAACCAGTAAGCTCATGTCCATGGCTAGGTACTCAGCTC
CTGTCAAGATTGCAATATCTTGAAGCATGGCTTTTCTTCTTTCTCCAAATCCTGGCGCTTTAACGGCAAC
AACATTGAGGACACCACGAAGCTTGTTCACGACAAGGGTAGCTAAGGCTTCACCAGTAACATCCTCTGCA
ATAATCAACAACGGAGCACGAAGCTGAGTGGTCTTCTCCAAAATAGGGATGATGTCTTTGATCGCAGTGA
TCTTCTGATCAGTGATCAATACCCTAGCATTCTCAAACTCAGCTAGTAGTTTCTCAGGGTTTGTAACAAA
CTGAGGCGAGATGTAACCTCTGTCAATCTCCATCCCTTCTTCAACTTCGACCGTGGTTTCAAAAGAAGAT
GAAGATTCAATGGACAAAACACCATCAGGTCCAACTTTGTCGATGGCATCAGCAATCATTGACCCTATAA
GGTCATCATTTCCAGCAGAGATAGAAGCCACAGCTCTGATGTCATCACGACCTTTCACGGGCCTAGCTTT
CTTCTGAAGCTCTTCGATCAGACCTTGAACAGTCTTATCAATTCCCCTCTTGAGTGAAACGGGATTCGCA
CCAGAAGTGACGCTCAACAATCCATGTTTGATTATCTCCCGAGCAAGGATAGACGCAGTGGTTGTCCCAT
CACCAGCAGAGTCATTAGTCTTACTCGCAACCTCACGAATAAGCGCTGCACCAGCATTTTCCATGGCATT
AGGTAACTCAATAGCTCTAGCAATGGTGACTCCATCATTCACAACCTTAGGACTTCCAAATTCATCCAAC
ACAACATTCCTCCCTCTGGGGCCAAGCGTAAGACCAACACAATCAGCAAGCTTATCAATACCAGCTTGTA
GAGCAGCTCTAGAGTGCTGGTCAAAAGCTATTTCCTTTACATTCATATGTATATCTCCTACTGCACCTAT
TGTTGGTGAAGTGCTCGTGAAAACACCTAAACGGACTGGCTGTTTCCTGTGTGAAATTGTTATCCGCTCA
CAATTCCACACATTATACGAGCCGATGATTAATTGTCAACAGCTCATTTCAGAATATTTGCCAGAACCGT
TATGATGTCGGCGCAAAAAACATTATCCAGAACGGGAGTGCGCCTTGAGCGACACGAATTATGCAGTGAT
TTACGACCTGCACAGCCATACCACAGCTTCCGATGGCTGCCTGACGCCAGAAGCATTGGTGCACCGTGCA
GTCGATGATAAGCTGTCAAACATGAGAATTGTGCCTAATGAGTGAGCTAACTTACATTAATTGCGTTGCG
CGACACCATCGAATGGTGCAAAACCTTTCGCGGTATGGCATGATAGCGCCCGGAAGAGAGTCAATTCAGG
GTGGTGAATGTGAAACCAGTAACGTTATACGATGTCGCAGAGTATGCCGGTGTCTCTTATCAGACCGTTT
CCCGCGTGGTGAACCAGGCCAGCCACGTTTCTGCGAAAACGCGGGAAAAAGTGGAAGCGGCGATGGCGGA
GCTGAATTACATTCCCAACCGCGTGGCACAACAACTGGCGGGCAAACAGTCGTTGCTGATTGGCGTTGCC
ACCTCCAGTCTGGCCCTGCACGCGCCGTCGCAAATTGTCGCGGCGATTAAATCTCGCGCCGATCAACTGG
GTGCCAGCGTGGTGGTGTCGATGGTAGAACGAAGCGGCGTCGAAGCCTGTAAAGCGGCGGTGCACAATCT
TCTCGCGCAACGCGTCAGTGGGCTGATCATTAACTATCCGCTGGATGACCAGGATGCCATTGCTGTGGAA
GCTGCCTGCACTAATGTTCCGGCGTTATTTCTTGATGTCTCTGACCAGACACCCATCAACAGTATTATTT
TCTCCCATGAAGACGGTACGCGACTGGGCGTGGAGCATCTGGTCGCATTGGGTCACCAGCAAATCGCGCT
GTTAGCGGGCCCATTAAGTTCTGTCTCGGCGCGTCTGCGTCTGGCTGGCTGGCATAAATATCTCACTCGC
AATCAAATTCAGCCGATAGCGGAACGGGAAGGCGACTGGAGTGCCATGTCCGGTTTTCAACAAACCATGC
AAATGCTGAATGAGGGCATCGTTCCCACTGCGATGCTGGTTGCCAACGATCAGATGGCGCTGGGCGCAAT
GCGCGCCATTACCGAGTCCGGGCTGCGCGTTGGTGCGGATATCTCGGTAGTGGGATACGACGATACCGAA
GACAGCTCATGTTATATCCCGCCGTTAACCACCATCAAACAGGATTTTCGCCTGCTGGGGCAAACCAGCG
TGGACCGCTTGCTGCAACTCTCTCAGGGCCAGGCGGTGAAGGGCAATCAGCTGTTGCCCGTCTCACTGGT
GAAAAGAAAAACCACCCTGGCGCCCAATACGCAAACCGCCTCTCCCCGCGCGTTGGCCGATTCATTAATG
CAGCTGGCACGACAGGTTTCCCGACTGGAAAGCGGGCAGTGAAGGGTCCCTAAGTCTCCTCAGCAAAACG
AAAGGCCCAGTCTTTCGACTGAGCCTTTCGTTTTATTTGACCGGATGTCCTCTTCCTCCTGGGCTGACTT
CAGGTGCTACATTTGAAGAGATAAATTGCACTGAAATCTAGAGCGGTTCAGTAGAAAAGATCAAAGGATC
TTCTTGAGATCCTTTTTTTCTGCGCGTAATCTTTTGCCCTGTAAACGAAAAAACCACCTGGGGAGGTGGT
TTGATCGAAGGTTAAGTCAGTTGGGGAACTGCTTAACCGTGGTAACTGGCTTTCGCAGAGCACAGCAACC
AAATCTGTCCTTCCAGTGTAGCCGGACTTTGGCGCACACTTCAAGAGCAACCGCGTGTTTAGCTAAACAA
ATCCTCTGCGAACTCCCAGTTACCAATGGCTGCTGCCAGTGGCGTTTTACCGTGCTTTTCCGGGTTGGAC
TCAAGTGAACAGTTACCGGATAAGGCGCAGCAGTCGGGCTGAACGGGGAGTTCTTGCTTACAGCCCAGCT
TGGAGCGAACGACCTACACCGAGCCGAGATACCAGTGTGTGAGCTATGAGAAAGCGCCACACTTCCCGTA
AGGGAGAAAGGCGGAACAGGTATCCGGTAAACGGCAGGGTCGGAACAGGAGAGCGCAAGAGGGAGCGACC
CGCCGGAAACGGTGGGGATCTTTAAGTCCTGTCGGGTTTCGCCCGTACTGTCAGATTCATGGTTGAGCCT
CACGGCTCCCACAGATGCACCGGAAAAGCGTCTGTTTATGTGAACTCTGGCAGGAGGGCGGAGCCTATGG
AAAAACGCCACCGGCGCGGCCCTGCTGTTTTGCCTCACATGTTAGTCCCCTGCTTATCCACGGAATCTGT
GGGTAACTTTGTATGTGTCCGCAGCGCCCGCCGCAGTCTCACGCCCGGAGCGTAGCGACCGAGTGACGGC
CTTAATTTGGCTT
Features (pLannotate 1.2.2; 26 found; start..end, strand, type, name):
     14..85      +  promoter       AmpR promoter: bla
     86..874     +  CDS            aadA: S3AD_ECOLX - Experimental evidence at protein level: Swiss-Prot protein existence level 1. Mediates bacterial resistance to the antibiotics streptomycin and spectinomycin. From Escherichia coli.
    964..985     +  protein_bind   CAP binding site: CAP binding activates transcription in the presence of cAMP. E. coli catabolite activator protein
   1004..1021    +  promoter       tet promoter (fragment): E. coli promoter for tetracycline efflux protein gene
   1194..1222    +  promoter       tac promoter: strong E. coli promoter; hybrid between the trp and lac UV5 promoters
   1230..1246    +  protein_bind   lac operator: The lac repressor binds to the lac operator to inhibit transcription in E. coli. This inhibition can be relieved by adding lactose or isopropyl-β-D-thiogalactopyranoside (IPTG). lac repressor encoded by lacI
   1349..2062    -  CDS            Superfolder GFP: Superfolder GFP is a basic (constitutively fluorescent) green fluorescent protein published in 2005, derived from Aequorea victoria. It is reported to be a very rapidly-maturing weak dimer.
   2116..2143    -  protein_bind   tetracycline response element (fragment): contains seven copies of the tetracycline operator tetO tetracycline repressor TetR
   2144..2178    -  promoter       tetA promoter: contains a tet operator sequence that enables repression by TetR
   2178..2198    -  promoter       PLtetO-1 promoter (fragment): modified phage lambda PL promoter with tet operator sites (Lutz and Bujard, 1997)
   2228..2764    +  CDS            ATP1 (fragment): ATP1_ARATH - Also known as PDL1 From Arabidopsis thaliana (Mouse-ear cress).
   2799..3221    +  CDS            RBCX2 (fragment): RBCX2_ARATH - Experimental evidence at protein level: Swiss-Prot protein existence level 1. Chaperone involved in RuBisCO assembly process. From Arabidopsis thaliana (Mouse-ear cress).
   3263..3502    +  CDS            BSD2 (fragment): BSD2_ARATH - Experimental evidence at protein level: Swiss-Prot protein existence level 1. Chloroplast chaperone required for RuBisCo biogenesis and translational regulation of the RuBisCo large subunit (RbcL) (PubMed:29217567). Stabilizes an end-state assembly intermediate of eight RbcL subunits until the small subunits (RBCSs) become available to produce a complete stable RuBisCo complex containing eight small and eight large subunits (PubMed:29217567). From Arabidopsis thaliana (Mouse-ear cress).
   3612..4217    -  CDS            CPN20 (fragment): CH20_ARATH - Also known as CHCPN10, CPN21. Experimental evidence at protein level: Swiss-Prot protein existence level 1. Involved in abscisic acid (ABA) signaling, independently of its co-chaperone role. Acts as negative regulator of the CHLH-WRKY40 coupled ABA signaling pathway, downstream of CHLH and upstream of WRKY40. From Arabidopsis thaliana (Mouse-ear cress).
   4228..4250    -  RBS            RBS: efficient ribosome binding site from bacteriophage T7 gene 10 (Olins and Rangwala, 1989)
   4295..5932    -  CDS            CPN60B1 (fragment): CPNB1_ARATH - Also known as Cpn60-B(3), LEN1. Experimental evidence at protein level: Swiss-Prot protein existence level 1. Binds RuBisCO small and large subunits and is implicated in the assembly of the enzyme oligomer. Involved in protein assisted folding. Required for proper plastid division. From Arabidopsis thaliana (Mouse-ear cress).
   5943..5965    -  RBS            RBS: efficient ribosome binding site from bacteriophage T7 gene 10 (Olins and Rangwala, 1989)
   5984..7612    -  CDS            CPN60A1 (fragment): CPNA1_ARATH - Also known as Cpn60-A(2), SLP. Experimental evidence at protein level: Swiss-Prot protein existence level 1. Binds RuBisCO small and large subunits and is implicated in the assembly of the enzyme oligomer. Involved in protein assisted folding. Required for proper chloroplast development. From Arabidopsis thaliana (Mouse-ear cress).
   7687..7703    -  protein_bind   lac operator: The lac repressor binds to the lac operator to inhibit transcription in E. coli. This inhibition can be relieved by adding lactose or isopropyl-β-D-thiogalactopyranoside (IPTG). lac repressor encoded by lacI
   7711..7739    -  promoter       tac promoter: strong E. coli promoter; hybrid between the trp and lac UV5 promoters
   7912..7929    -  promoter       tet promoter (fragment): E. coli promoter for tetracycline efflux protein gene
   7948..7969    -  protein_bind   CAP binding site: CAP binding activates transcription in the presence of cAMP. E. coli catabolite activator protein
   7982..8059    +  promoter       lacIq promoter: lacI (mutant); In the lacIq allele, a single base change in the promoter boosts expression of the lacI gene about 10-fold.
   8060..9142    +  CDS            lacI: lac repressor; lacI; The lac repressor binds to the lac operator to inhibit transcription in E. coli. This inhibition can be relieved by adding lactose or isopropyl-β-D-thiogalactopyranoside (IPTG).
   9165..9209    -  terminator     rrnB T1 terminator: transcription terminator T1 from the E. coli rrnB gene
   9299..10037   +  rep_origin     CloDF13 ori: Plasmids containing the CloDF13 (CDF) origin of replication can be propagated in E. coli cells that contain additional plasmids with compatible origins.
