[The description below was written by a language model from this plasmid's Addgene catalogue record and pLannotate feature annotations shown in this document.]
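Description:
pTW368z is a roughly 10.1 kb low-copy bacterial expression plasmid built on a CloDF13 (CDF) origin, which allows it to coexist in E. coli with plasmids carrying compatible origins. It is selected with spectinomycin through an aadA gene driven by the bla (AmpR) promoter. It also carries lacI under the lacIq promoter, so the plasmid supplies its own lac repressor for IPTG-regulated expression.

The plasmid serves as a Golden Gate acceptor for cloning libraries of the Arabidopsis thaliana Rubisco assembly factor Raf1. Two divergent tac promoter/lac operator units organise the payload. Downstream of the first sits a superfolder GFP cassette in the reverse orientation, with its own tet-operator-containing promoter (tetA/PLtetO-1-like elements). Given the stated purpose, this is most likely a fluorescent placeholder that is replaced by AtRaf1 variants, though the record does not annotate the Type IIS sites or state this explicitly. Following it on the forward strand are three Arabidopsis coding regions. The first is annotated by the software as an "ATP1" fragment, which by position probably corresponds to the AtRaf2 listed in the catalogue entry. The other two are AtRbcX2 and AtBSD2.

The second tac promoter drives, on the opposite strand, an operon of the chloroplast chaperonin subunits AtCpn60alpha, AtCpn60beta and AtCpn20, with T7 gene 10 ribosome binding sites ahead of the last two. The plant genes are flagged as fragments, which may reflect removal of transit peptides, although this is not stated.

Together these parts supply the auxiliary chaperone set for plant Rubisco biogenesis in E. coli. Only Raf1 is left to be inserted, which supports directed evolution of that chaperone.
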