Addgene plasmid #246581: pTW368z
Purpose: Golden gate acceptor for AtRaf1 library cloning
Depositing lab: Tina Wang. Depositing organization: University of Wisconsin, Madison. Publication: Directed evolution of a plant Rubisco chaperone with altered client recognition. Li S, Lee B, Lao Y, Lertwiriyapiti S, Huang X, Wang T. Proc Natl Acad Sci U S A. 2025 Sep 16;122(37):e2510701122. doi: 10.1073/pnas.2510701122. Epub 2025 Sep 11. PubMed 40932770.
Backbone
  Vector backbone: cloDF13
  Vector type: Bacterial Expression
Growth in bacteria
  Bacterial resistance: Spectinomycin, 50 μg/mL
  Growth temperature: 37°C
  Growth strain: DH5alpha
  Copy number: Low Copy
Gene/Insert
  Gene/Insert name: sfGFP, AtRaf2, AtRbcX2, AtBSD2, AtCpn60alpha, AtCpn60beta, AtCpn20
  Species: A. thaliana (mustard weed)
  Entrez Gene: RbcX2 (a.k.a. AT5G19855, AtRbcX2, homologue of cyanobacterial RbcX 2); CPN60B (a.k.a. AT1G55490, CPN60BETA, Cpn60beta1, LEN1, LESION INITIATION 1, T5A14.11, T5A14_11, chaperonin 60 beta, chaperonin-60beta1); CPN20 (a.k.a. AT5G20720, ATCPN21, CHAPERONIN 10, CHCPN10, CHLOROPLAST CHAPERONIN 10, CPN10, CPN21, T1M15.120, T1M15_120, chaperonin 20); CPN60A (a.k.a. AT2G28000, CH-CPN60A, CHAPERONIN-60ALPHA, CHLOROPLAST CHAPERONIN 60ALPHA, Cpn60alpha1, SCHLEPPERLESS, SLP, T1E2.8, T1E2_8, chaperonin-60alpha, chaperonin-60alpha1)
  Cloning method: Golden Gate
Terms and licenses: Academic/Nonprofit Terms; Industry Terms: Not Available to Industry
How to cite: pTW368z was a gift from Tina Wang (Addgene plasmid # 246581 ; http://n2t.net/addgene:246581 ; RRID:Addgene_246581)
